>Addgene plasmid #120418 | pORTMAGE311B | addgene full sequence | sequence record 236013 | Addgene NGS Result
GATCCAGGAGAATACACATGCCAATTCAGGTCTTACCGCCACAACTGGCGAACCAGATTGCCGCAGGTGA
GGTGGTCGAGCGACCTGCGTCGGTAGTCAAAGAACTAGTGAAAAACAGCCTCGATGCAGGTGCGACGCGT
ATCGATATTGATATCGAACGCGGTGGGGCGAAACTTATCCGCATTCGTGATAACGGCTGCGGTATCAAAA
AAGATGAGCTGGCGCTGGCGCTGGCTCGTCATGCCACCAGTAAAATCGCCTCTCTGGACGATCTCGAAGC
CATTATCAGCCTGGGCTTTCGCGGTGAGGCGCTGGCGAGTATCAGTTCGGTTTCCCGCCTGACGCTCACT
TCACGCACCGCAGAACAGCAGGAAGCCTGGCAGGCCTATGCCGAAGGGCGCGATATGAACGTGACGGTAA
AACCGGCGGCGCATCCTGTGGGGACGACGCTGGAGGTGCTGGATCTGTTCTACAACACCCCGGCGCGGCG
CAAATTCCTGCGCACCGAGAAAACCGAATTTAACCACATTGATGAGATCATCCGCCGCATTGCGCTGGCG
CGTTTCGACGTCACGATCAACCTGTCGCATAACGGTAAAATTGTGCGTCAGTACCGCGCAGTGCCGGAAG
GCGGGCAAAAAGAACGGCGCTTAGGCGCGATTTGCGGCACCGCTTTTCTTGAACAAGCGCTGGCGATTGA
ATGGCAACACGGCGATCTCACGCTACGCGGCTGGGTGGCCGATCCAAATCACACCACGCCCGCACTGGCA
GAAATTCAGTATTGCTACGTGAACGGTCGCATGATGCGCGATCGCCTGATCAATCACGCGATCCGCCAGG
CCTGCGAAGACAAACTGGGGGCCGATCAGCAACCGGCATTTGTGTTGTATCTGGAGATCGACCCACATCA
GGTGGACGTCAACGTGCACCCCGCCAAACACGAAGTGCGTTTCCATCAGTCGCGTCTGGTGCATGATTTT
ATCTATCAGGGCGTGCTGAGCGTGCTACAACAGCAACTGGAAACGCCGCTACCGCTGGACGATGAACCCC
AACCTGCACCGCGTTCCATTCCGGAAAACCGCGTGGCGGCGGGGCGCAATCACTTTGCAGAACCGGCAGC
TCGTGAGCCGGTAGCTCCGCGCTACACTCCTGCGCCAGCATCAGGCAGTCGTCCGGCTGCCCCCTGGCCG
AATGCGCAGCCAGGCTACCAGAAACAGCAAGGTGAAGTGTATCGCCAGCTTTTGCAAACGCCCGCGCCGA
TGCAAAAATTAAAAGCGCCGGAACCGCAGGAACCTGCACTTGCGGCGAACAGTCAGAGTTTTGGTCGGGT
ACTGACTATCGTCCATTCCGACTGTGCGTTGCTGGAGCGCGACGGCAACATTTCACTTTTATCCTTGCCA
GTGGCAGAACGTTGGCTGCGTCAGGCACAATTGACGCCGGGTGAAGCGCCCGTTTGCGCCCAGCCGCTGC
TGATTCCGTTGCGGCTAAAAGTTTCTGCCGAAGAAAAATCGGCATTAGAAAAAGCGCAGTCTGCCCTGGC
GGAATTGGGTATTGATTTCCAGTCAGATGCACAGCATGTGACCATCAGGGCAGTGCCTTTACCCTTACGC
CAACAAAATTTACAAATCTTGATTCCTGAACTGATAGGCTACCTGGCGAAGCAGTCCGTATTCGAACCTG
GCAATATTGCGCAGTGGATTGCACGAAATCTGATGAGCGAACATGCGCAGTGGTCAATGGCACAGGCCAT
AACCCTGCTGGCGGACGTGGAACGGTTATGTCCGCAACTTGTGAAAACGCCGCCGGGTGGTCTGTTACAA
TCTGTTGATTTACATCCGGCGATAAAAGCCCTGAAAGATGAGTGATCTAGAGTCGACCTGCAGGCATGCA
AGCTTGCGGCCGCGTCGTGACTGGGAAAACCCTGGCGACTAGTCTTGGACTCCTGTTGATAGATCCAGTA
ATGACCTCAGAACTCCATCTGGATTTGTTCAGAACGCTCGGTTGCCGCCGGGCGTTTTTTATTGGTGAGA
ATCCAGGGGTCCCCAATAATTACGATTTAAATTTGTGTCTCAAAATCTCTGATGTTACATTGCACAAGAT
AAAAATATATCATCATGAACAATAAAACTGTCTGCTTACATAAACAGTAATACAAGGGGTGTTATGAGCC
ATATTCAGCGTGAAACGAGCTGTAGCCGTCCGCGTCTGAACAGCAACATGGATGCGGATCTGTATGGCTA
TAAATGGGCGCGTGATAACGTGGGTCAGAGCGGCGCGACCATTTATCGTCTGTATGGCAAACCGGATGCG
CCGGAACTGTTTCTGAAACATGGCAAAGGCAGCGTGGCGAACGATGTGACCGATGAAATGGTGCGTCTGA
ACTGGCTGACCGAATTTATGCCGCTGCCGACCATTAAACATTTTATTCGCACCCCGGATGATGCGTGGCT
GCTGACCACCGCGATTCCGGGCAAAACCGCGTTTCAGGTGCTGGAAGAATATCCGGATAGCGGCGAAAAC
ATTGTGGATGCGCTGGCCGTGTTTCTGCGTCGTCTGCATAGCATTCCGGTGTGCAACTGCCCGTTTAACA
GCGATCGTGTGTTTCGTCTGGCCCAGGCGCAGAGCCGTATGAACAACGGCCTGGTGGATGCGAGCGATTT
TGATGATGAACGTAACGGCTGGCCGGTGGAACAGGTGTGGAAAGAAATGCATAAACTGCTGCCGTTTAGC
CCGGATAGCGTGGTGACCCACGGCGATTTTAGCCTGGATAACCTGATTTTCGATGAAGGCAAACTGATTG
GCTGCATTGATGTGGGCCGTGTGGGCATTGCGGATCGTTATCAGGATCTGGCCATTCTGTGGAACTGCCT
GGGCGAATTTAGCCCGAGCCTGCAAAAACGTCTGTTTCAGAAATATGGCATTGATAATCCGGATATGAAC
AAACTGCAATTTCATCTGATGCTGGATGAATTTTTCTAATAATTAATTGGACCGCGGTCCGCGCGTTGTC
CTTTTCCGCTGCATAACCCTGCTTCGGGGTCATTATAGCGATTTTTTCGGTATATCCATCCTTTTTCGCA
CGATATACAGGATTTTGCCAAAGGGTTCGTGTAGACTTTCCTTGGTGTATCCAACGGCGTCAGCCGGGCA
GGATAGGTGAAGTAGGCCCACCCGCGAGCGGGTGTTCCTTCTTCACTGTCCCTTATTCGCACCTGGCGGT
GCTCAACGGGAATCCTGCTCTGCGAGGCTGGCCGTAGGCCGGCCTCAGCCTGCCGCCTTGGGCCGGGTGA
TGTCGTACTTGCCCGCCGCGAACTCGGTTACCGTCCAGCCCAGCGCGACCAGCTCCGGCAACGCCTCGCG
CACCCGCTGGCGGCGCTTGCGCATGGTCGAACCACTGGCCTCTGACGGCCAGACATAGCCGCACAAGGTA
TCTATGGAAGCCTTGCCGGTTTTGCCGGGGTCGATCCAGCCACACAGCCGCTGGTGCAGCAGGCGGGCGG
TTTCGCTGTCCAGCGCCCGCACCTCGTCCATGCTGATGCGCACATGCTGGCCGCCACCCATGACGGCCTG
CGCGATCAAGGGGTTCAGGGCCACGTACAGGCGCCCGTCCGCCTCGTCGCTGGCGTACTCCGACAGCAGC
CGAAACCCCTGCCGCTTGCGGCCATTCTGGGCGATGATGGATACCTTCCAAAGGCGCTCGATGCAGTCCT
GTATGTGCTTGAGCGCCCCACCACTATCGACCTCTGCCCCGATTTCCTTTGCCAGCGCCCGATAGCTACC
TTTGACCACCATGGCATCAGCGGTGACGGCCTCCCACTTGGGTTCCAGGAACAGCCGGAGCTGCCGTCCG
CCTTCGGTCTTGGGTTCCGGGCCAAGCACTAGGCCATTAGGCCCAGCCATGGCCACCAGCCCTTGCAGGA
TGCGCAGATCATCAGCGCCCAGCGGCTCCGGGCCGCTGAACTCGATCCGCTTGCCGTCGCCGTAGTCATA
CGTCACGTCCAGCTTGCTGCGCTTGCGCTCGCCCCGCTTGAGGGCACGGAACAGGCCGGGGGCCAGACAG
TGCGCCGGGTCGTGCCGGACGTGGCTGAGGCTGTGCTTGTTCTTAGGCTTCACCACGGGGCACCCCCTTG
CTCTTGCGCTGCCTCTCCAGCACGGCGGGCTTGAGCACCCCGCCGTCATGCCGCCTGAACCACCGATCAG
CGAACGGTGCGCCATAGTTGGCCTTGCTCACACCGAAGCGGACGAAGAACCGGCGCTGGTCGTCGTCCAC
ACCCCATTCCTCGGCCTCGGCGCTGGTCATGCTCGACAGGTAGGACTGCCAGCGGATGTTATCGACCAGT
ACCGAGCTGCCCCGGCTGGCCTGCTGCTGGTCGCCTGCGCCCATCATGGCCGCGCCCTTGCTGGCATGGT
GCAGGAACACGATAGAGCACCCGGTATCGGCGGCGATGGCCTCCATGCGACCGATGACCTGGGCCATGGG
GCCGCTGGCGTTTTCTTCCTCGATGTGGAACCGGCGCAGCGTGTCCAGCACCATCAGGCGGCGGCCCTCG
GCGGCGCGCTTGAGGCCGTCGAACCACTCCGGGGCCATGATGTTGGGCAGGCTGCCGATCAGCGGCTGGA
TCAGCAGGCCGTCAGCCACGGCTTGCCGTTCCTCGGCGCTGAGGTGCGCCCCAAGGGCGTGCAGGCGGTG
ATGAATGGCGGTGGGCGGGTCTTCGGCGGGCAGGTAGATCACCGGGCCGGTGGGCAGTTCGCCCACCTCC
AGCAGATCCGGCCCGCCTGCAATCTGTGCGGCCAGTTGCAGGGCCAGCATGGATTTACCGGCACCACCGG
GCGACACCAGCGCCCCGACCGTACCGGCCACCATGTTGGGCAAAACGTAGTCCAGCGGTGGCGGCGCTGC
TGCGAACGCCTCCAGAATATTGATAGGCTTATGGGTAGCCATTGATTGCCTCCTTTGCAGGCAGTTGGTG
GTTAGGCGCTGGCGGGGTCACTACCCCCGCCCTGCGCCGCTCTGAGTTCTTCCAGGCACTCGCGCAGCGC
CTCGTATTCGTCGTCGGTCAGCCAGAACTTGCGCTGACGCATCCCTTTGGCCTTCATGCGCTCGGCATAT
CGCGCTTGGCGTACAGCGTCAGGGCTGGCCAGCAGGTCGCCGGTCTGCTTGTCCTTTTGGTCTTTCATAT
CAGTCACCGAGAAACTTGCCGGGGCCGAAAGGCTTGTCTTCGCGGAACAAGGACAAGGTGCAGCCGTCAA
GGTTAAGGCTGGCCATATCAGCGACTGAAAAGCGGCCAGCCTCGGCCTTGTTTGACGTATAACCAAAGCC
ACCGGGCAACCAATAGCCCTTGTCACTTTTGATCAGGTAGACCGACCCTGAAGCGCTTTTTTCGTATTCC
ATAAAACCCCCTTCTGTGCGTGAGTACTCATAGTATAACAGGCGTGAGTACCAACGCAAGCACTACATGC
TGAAATCTGGCCCGCCCCTGTCCATGCCTCGCTGGCGGGGTGCCGGTGCCCGTGCCAGCTCGGCCCGCGC
AAGCTGGACGCTGGGCAGACCCATGACCTTGCTGACGGTGCGCTCGATGTAATCCGCTTCGTGGCCGGGC
TTGCGCTCTGCCAGCGCTGGGCTGGCCTCGGCCATGGCCTTGCCGATTTCCTCGGCACTGCGGCCCCGGC
TGGCCAGCTTCTGCGCGGCGATAAAGTCGCACTTGCTGAGGTCATCACCGAAGCGCTTGACCAGCCCGGC
CATCTCGCTGCGGTACTCGTCCAGCGCCGTGCGCCGGTGGCGGCTAAGCTGCCGCTCGGGCAGTTCGAGG
CTGGCCAGCCTGCGGGCCTTCTCCTGCTGCCGCTGGGCCTGCTCGATCTGCTGGCCAGCCTGCTGCACCA
GCGCCGGGCCAGCGGTGGCGGTCTTGCCCTTGGATTCACGCAGCAGCACCCACGGCTGATAACCGGCGCG
GGTGGTGTGCTTGTCCTTGCGGTTGGTGAAGCCCGCCAAGCGGCCATAGTGGCGGCTGTCGGCGCTGGCC
GGGTCGGCGTCGTACTCGCTGGCCAGCGTCCGGGCAATCTGCCCCCGAAGTTCACCGCCTGCGGCGTCGG
CCACCTTGACCCATGCCTGATAGTTCTTCGGGCTGGTTTCCACTACCAGGGCAGGCTCCCGGCCCTCGGC
TTTCATGTCATCCAGGTCAAACTCGCTGAGGTCGTCCACCAGCACCAGACCATGCCGCTCCTGCTCGGCG
GGCCTGATATACACGTCATTGCCCTGGGCATTCATCCGCTTGAGCCATGGCGTGTTCTGGAGCACTTCGG
CGGCTGACCATTCCCGGTTCATCATCTGGCCGGTGGTGGCGTCCCTGACGCCGATATCGAAGCGCTCACA
GCCCATGGCCTTGAGCTGTCGGCCTATGGCCTGCAAAGTCCTGTCGTTCTTCATCGGGCCACCAAGCGAT
TCCCACACATTATACGAGCCGGAAGCATAAAGTGTAGCTAGATCCGAAGGATGAGCCGGGCTGAATGATC
GACCGAGACAGGCCCTGCGGGGCTGCACACGCGCCCCCACCCTTCGGGTAGGGGGAAAGGCCGCTAAAGC
GGCTAAAAGCGCTCCAGCGTATTTCTGCGGGGTTTGGTGTGGGGTTTAGCGGGCTTTGCCCGCCTTTCCC
CCTGCCGCGCAGCGGTGGGGCGGTGTGTAGCCTAGCGCAGCGAATAGACCAGCTATCCGGCCTCTGGCCG
GGCATATTGGGCAAGGGCAGCAGCGCCCCACAAGGGCGCTGATAACCGCGCCTAGTGGATTATTCTTAGA
TAATCATGGATGGATTTTTCCAACACCCCGCCAGCCCCCGCCCCTGCTGGGTTTGCAGGTTTGGGGGCGT
GACAGTTATTGCAGGGGTTCGTGACAGTTATTGCAGGGGGGCGTGACAGTTATTGCAGGGGTTCGTGACA
GTTAGGGCGCGCCCAGCTGTCTAGGGCGGCGGATTTGTCCTACTCAGGAGAGCGTTCACCGACAAACAAC
AGATAAAACGAAAGGCCCAGTCTTTCGACTGAGCCTTTCGTTTTATTTGATGCCTTTAATTAAACGTTCG
TAATCAAGCCACTTCCTTTTTGCATTGACGCAGGGTGTCGGAAGGCAACTCGCCGAACGCGCTCCTATAG
TTTTCAGCGAAGCGTCCCAAATGTAAGAAGCCGTAGTCTAGGGCTATCTCAGTTATACTACGCACATTGG
CACTGGGATCGTTCAAGCAGGCGCGGATGCTTTCGAGCTTGCGGTTGCGGATGTAGTTCTTCGGCGTGGT
GCCGGCGTGCTTCTCGAACAAATTGTAGAGCGAGCGTGGACTCATCATCGCCAGCTCCGCTAACCGCTCA
AGGCTGATATTCCGTTTGAGATTCTCCTCAATGAATTGAACGACTCGCTCGAAAGACGGGTTACCTTTGC
TGAAAATTTCACGGCTGACATTGCTGCCCAGCATTTCGAGCAGCTTGGAAGCGATGATCCCCGCATAGTG
CTCTTGGACCCGAGGCATCGACTTTGTATGTTCCGCTTCGTCACAAACTAACCCGAGTAGATTGATAAAG
CCATCGAGTTGCTGGAGATTGTGTCGCGCGGCGAAACGGATACCCTCCCTCGGCTTGTGCCAATTGTTGT
CACTGCACGCCCGATCAAGGACCACTGAGGGCAATTTAACGATAAATTTCTCGCAATCTTCTGAATAGGT
CAGGTCGGCTTGGTCATCCGGATTGAGCAGCAATAGTTCGCCCGGCGCAAAATAGTGCTCCTGGCCATGG
CCACGCCACAGGCAATGGCCTTTGAGTATTATTTGCAGATGATAACAGGTCTCTAATCCAGGCGAGATTA
CCCTCACGCTACCGCCGTAGCTGATTCGACACAGATCGAGGCATCCGAAGATTCTGTGGTGCAGCCTGCC
TGCCGGGCGCCCGCCCTTGGGCAGGCGAATAGAGTGCGTACCGACATACTGGTTAACATAATCGGAGACT
GCATAGGGCTCGGCGTGGACGAAGATCTGACTTTTCTCGTTCAATAAGCAAAAATCCATAGTTCACGGTT
CTCTTATTTTAATGTGGGCTGCTTGGTGTGATGTAGAAAGGCGCCAAGTCGATGAAAATGCATCTCGACG
TGATGCGTATACGGGTTACCCCCATTGCCACGTTGCGCCATCCTTTTTGCAATCAGTGACCACTTTTCCA
AGCAAAAATAACGCCAAGCAGAACGAAGACGTTCTTTTTAAGAAGCGAGAACACCAGAAGTTCGTGCTGT
CGGGGCATGGGGCGACGAATTGGCGGATAAAGGGGATCTGCTGGATATTACGGCCTTTTTAAAGACCGTA
AAGAAAAATAAGCACAAGTTTTATCCGGCCTTTATTCACATTCTTGCCCGCCTGATGAATGCTCATCCGT
AATTACGTATGGCAATGAAAGACGGTGAGCTGGTGATATGGGATAGTGTTCACCCTTGTTACACCGTTTT
CCATGAGCAAACTGAAACGTTTTCATCGCTCTGGAGTGAATACCACGACGATTTCCGGCAGTTTCTACAC
ATATATTCGCAAGATGTGGCGTGTTACGGTGAAAACCTGGCCTATTTCCCTAAAGGGTTTATTGAGAATA
TGTTTTTCGTCTCAGCCAATCCCTGGGTGAGTTTCACCAGTTTTGATTTAAACGTGGCCAATATGGACAA
CTTCTTCGCCCCCGTTTTCACCATGCATGGGAATTAGCTTGATCTGACCAACGACCGGTAGCGGAGCTAT
CCAACGGCGGTATACCAGGAAAACACACAGCAGGTACATCAGAACAGTACCATGACTGAAGAACAAATAG
TTTTTTCCTGATCCATAAAGCAGAACGGCCTGCTCCATGACAAATCTGGCTCCCCAACTAATGCCCCATG
CAGCCAGCATAACCAGCATAAAGTGCAGTGTCCGGTTTGATAGGGATAAGTCCAGCCTTGCAAGAAGCGG
ATACAGGAGTGCAAAAAATGGCTATCTCTAGTAAGGCCTACCCCTTAGGCTTTATGCAACAGAAACAATA
ATAATGGAGTCATGACCATGCCTAGGCCGCGGGCCGCGCGAATTCAGAAGGAGAATATACCATGAGTACT
GCACTCGCAACGCTGGCTGGGAAGCTGGCTGAACGTGTCGGCATGGATTCTGTCGACCCACAGGAACTGA
TCACCACTCTTCGCCAGACGGCATTTAAAGGTGATGCCAGCGATGCGCAGTTCATCGCATTACTGATCGT
TGCCAACCAGTACGGCCTTAATCCGTGGACGAAAGAAATTTACGCCTTTCCTGATAAGCAGAATGGCATC
GTTCCGGTGGTGGGCGTTGATGGCTGGTCCCGCATCATCAATGAAAACCAGCAGTTTGATGGCATGGACT
TTGAGCAGGACAATGAATCCTGTACATGCCGGATTTACCGCAAGGACCGTAATCATCCGATCTGCGTTAC
CGAATGGATGGATGAATGCCGCCGCGAACCATTCAAAACTCGCGAAGGCAGAGAAATCACGGGGCCGTGG
CAGTCGCATCCCAAACGGATGTTACGTCATAAAGCCATGATTCAGTGTGCCCGTCTGGCCTTCGGATTTG
CTGGTATCTATGACAAGGATGAAGCCGAGCGCATTGTCGAAAATACTGCATACACTGCAGAACGTCAGCC
GGAACGCGACATCACTCCGGTTAACGATGAAACCATGCAGGAGATTAACACTCTGCTGATCGCCCTGGAT
AAAACATGGGATGACGACTTATTGCCGCTCTGTTCCCAGATATTTCGCCGCGACATTCGTGCATCGTCAG
AACTGACACAGGCCGAAGCAGTAAAAGCTCTTGGATTCCTGAAACAGAAAGCCGCAGAGCAGAAGGTGGC
AGCATGAG
Features (pLannotate 1.2.2; 18 found; start..end, strand, type, name):
     18..1862    +  CDS            mutL: MUTL_ECOLI - Experimental evidence at protein level: Swiss-Prot protein existence level 1. This protein is involved in the repair of mismatches in DNA. It is required for dam-dependent methyl-directed DNA mismatch repair. May act as a 'molecular matchmaker', a protein that promotes the formation of a stable complex between two or more DNA-binding proteins in an ATP-dependent manner without itself being part of the final effector complex. The ATPase activity of MutL is stimulated by DNA. From Escherichia coli (strain K12).
   1866..1895    +  misc_feature   MCS (fragment): pUC18/19 multiple cloning site
   1903..1927    +  CDS            lacZα (fragment): LacZα fragment of β-galactosidase; lacZ fragment
   1938..2032    +  terminator     lambda t0 terminator: transcription terminator from phage lambda
   2164..2976    +  CDS            aphA1: KKA1_ECOLX - Also known as nptI. Protein inferred from homology: Swiss-Prot protein existence level 3. Resistance to kanamycin and structurally-related aminoglycosides, including amikacin. From Escherichia coli.
   3146..3254    +  oriT           oriT: incP origin of transfer
   3265..4116    -  CDS            RSF1010 RepC (fragment): replication protein C of the broad-host-range plasmid RSF1010 (Scholz et al., 1989); repC
   4103..4942    -  CDS            RSF1010 RepA: replication protein A of the broad-host-range plasmid RSF1010 (Scholz et al., 1989); repA
   4934..5008    -  ncRNA          Plasmid R1162: Accession: RF00043 - R1162-like plasmid antisense RNA
   5453..6424    -  CDS            RSF1010 RepB: replication protein B of the broad-host-range plasmid RSF1010 (Scholz et al., 1989); repB
   6448..6476    -  promoter       lac UV5 promoter (fragment): E. coli lac promoter with an "up" mutation
   6531..6925    +  rep_origin     RSF1010 oriV: replication origin of the broad-host-range plasmid RSF1010; requires the RSF1010 RepA/B/C proteins for replication (Scholz et al., 1989)
   6963..7049    -  terminator     rrnB T1 terminator: Escherichia coli rrnB; transcription terminator T1 from the E. coli rrnB gene
   7074..8039    -  CDS            XylS: XylS regulator encoded by the Pseudomonas putida TOL plasmid pWWO; xylS; stimulates transcription from the Pm promoter in the presence of aromatic compounds such as m-toluate or benzoate
   8300..8705    +  CDS            CmR (fragment): chloramphenicol acetyltransferase; cat; confers resistance to chloramphenicol
   8667..8927    -  CDS            YPRA_ECOLX (fragment): Protein predicted: Swiss-Prot protein existence level 4. From Escherichia coli.
   8939..9019    +  promoter       Pm promoter: The bacterial Pm promoter is activated by XylS in the presence of benzoate or m-toluate (Marqués et al., 1999).
   9092..9877    +  CDS            Beta: single-stranded DNA binding recombinase in the λ Red system; bet; mediates pairing of a single-stranded DNA with a complementary target
