[The description below was written by a language model from this plasmid's Addgene catalogue record and pLannotate feature annotations shown in this document.]
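Description:
pORTMAGE311B is a broad-host-range bacterial expression plasmid of about 9.9 kb, built on the SEVA backbone pSEVA258 and derived from pSEVA258beta. It replicates from the RSF1010 oriV, supported by the plasmid-encoded RepA, RepB and RepC proteins, which make replication largely independent of host factors and allow maintenance in diverse Gram-negative bacteria. An incP oriT permits conjugative mobilisation when transfer functions are supplied in trans. Selection is by kanamycin through the aphA1 (nptI) aminoglycoside phosphotransferase gene. The catalogue lists the plasmid as high copy. Lambda t0 and rrnB T1 terminators flank the functional modules, as is typical of SEVA architecture. The automated annotation also reports fragments of a chloramphenicol acetyltransferase gene, lacZα, a pUC-type multiple cloning site and a lac UV5 promoter. These are partial matches, and the record assigns them no function.

The payload is a two-gene cassette driven by the Pm promoter. Lambda Beta (bet), the single-stranded DNA annealing protein of the λ Red system, is followed directly across the circular junction of the sequence by Escherichia coli mutL carrying the E32K substitution. XylS, the Pseudomonas TOL-plasmid regulator, is encoded divergently upstream and activates Pm in the presence of m-toluate or benzoate. Induction therefore yields a transient pulse of both proteins. Beta promotes annealing of synthetic oligonucleotides to their chromosomal targets. The dominant-negative MutL temporarily disables methyl-directed mismatch repair, so the introduced mismatches are retained without the background mutation load of a permanently repair-deficient strain. The plasmid is intended for efficient, high-precision multiplex automated genome engineering (MAGE) at 37°C, with chemical induction and no need to modify the host strain beforehand.
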