Addgene plasmid #120418: pORTMAGE311B
Purpose: Expresses Lambda Beta and a dominant negative MutL E32K allele, controlled by XylS-Pm expression system for high precision and efficient MAGE experiments at 37°C. RSF1010 Ori; Broad host-range; KanR
Depositing lab: Csaba Pál. Depositing organization: HUN-REN Biological Research Centre Szeged (HUN-REN Szegedi Biológiai Kutatóközpont). Publication: Rapid Evolution of Reduced Susceptibility against a Balanced Dual-Targeting Antibiotic through Stepping-Stone Mutations. Szili P, Draskovits G, Revesz T, Bogar F, Balogh D, Martinek T, Daruka L, Spohn R, Vasarhelyi BM, Czikkely M, Kintses B, Grezal G, Ferenc G, Pal C, Nyerges A. Antimicrob Agents Chemother. 2019 Aug 23;63(9). pii: AAC.00207-19. doi: 10.1128/AAC.00207-19. Print 2019 Sep. PubMed 31235632.
Backbone
  Vector backbone: pSEVA258
  Backbone manufacturer: The Standard European Vector Architecture (SEVA); http://seva.cnb.csic.es/
  Total vector size (bp): 9880
  Vector type: Bacterial Expression
  Selectable markers: Kanamycin, Kan
Growth in bacteria
  Bacterial resistance: Kanamycin, 50 μg/mL
  Growth temperature: 37°C
  Growth strain: E. coli K-12 MG1655
  Growth instructions: Induction of expression of Lambda recombinases and MutL E32K allele at 37°C for 15-30 minutes by the addition of 1mM m-toluic-acid
  Copy number: High Copy
Gene/Insert 1
  Gene/Insert name: MutL E32K (alt name: dominant, negative MutL allele)
  Species: Synthetic; Escherichia coli K-12
  Insert size (bp): 1848
  Mutation: E32K mutation conferring dominant mutator phenotype
  Promoter: Pm
  Cloning method: Restriction Enzyme; 5′ cloning site - (unknown if destroyed); 3′ cloning site - (unknown if destroyed)
  Sequencing primers: 5′ CTAGGGCGGCGGATTTGTCC; 3′ GCGGCAACCGAGCGTTCTG
Gene/Insert 2
  Gene/Insert name: Lambda Beta (alt name: Bet)
  Species: Synthetic; E. coli Lambda phage
  Insert size (bp): 786
  Promoter: Pm
  Cloning method: Restriction Enzyme; 5′ cloning site None (unknown if destroyed); 3′ cloning site None (unknown if destroyed)
  Sequencing primers: 5′ CTAGGGCGGCGGATTTGTCC; 3′ GCGGCAACCGAGCGTTCTG
Gene/Insert 3
  Gene/Insert name: XylS (alt name: Transcriptional regulator XylS)
  Species: Pseudomonas sp.
  Insert size (bp): 966
Resource information
  A portion of this plasmid was derived from a plasmid made by: based on pSEVA258beta, from Ricaurte, Deirdre E., Esteban Martínez‐García, Ákos Nyerges, Csaba Pál, Víctor de Lorenzo, and Tomás Aparicio. “A Standardized Workflow for Surveying Recombinases Expands Bacterial Genome-Editing Capabilities.” Microbial Biotechnology 11, no. 1 (January 1, 2018): 176–88. https://doi.org/10.1111/1751-7915.12846
Terms and licenses: Academic/Nonprofit Terms; Industry Terms: Not Available to Industry
Depositor comments: Please visit the depositor's website: http://group.szbk.u-szeged.hu/sysbiol/pal-csaba-lab-resources.html for additional information. To view a protocol for using this plasmid, please visit http://group.szbk.u-szeged.hu/sysbiol/EvGEn/resources.html Please visit https://www.biorxiv.org/content/10.1101/495630v1 for bioRxiv preprint.
How to cite: pORTMAGE311B was a gift from Csaba Pál (Addgene plasmid # 120418 ; http://n2t.net/addgene:120418 ; RRID:Addgene_120418)
